>Addgene plasmid #204772 | SARS-CoV-2 Mpro protease (A191T mutant - clinical mutant); aliases: 3CLpro, 3C-like | addgene full sequence | sequence record 416326 | Addgene NGS Result
ATATCTCACTCGCAATCAAATTCAGCCGATAGCGGAACGGGAAGGCGACTGGAGTGCCATGTCCGGTTTT
CAACAAACCATGCAAATGCTGAATGAGGGCATCGTTCCCACTGCGATGCTGGTTGCCAACGATCAGATGG
CGCTGGGCGCAATGCGCGCCATTACCGAGTCCGGGCTGCGCGTTGGTGCGGATATCTCGGTAGTGGGATA
CGACGATACCGAAGACAGCTCATGTTATATCCCGCCGTTAACCACCATCAAACAGGATTTTCGCCTGCTG
GGGCAAACCAGCGTGGACCGCTTGCTGCAACTCTCTCAGGGCCAGGCGGTGAAGGGCAATCAGCTGTTGC
CCGTCTCACTGGTGAAAAGAAAAACCACCCTGGCGCCCAATACGCAAACCGCCTCTCCCCGCGCGTTGGC
CGATTCATTAATGCAGCTGGCACGACAGGTTTCCCGACTGGAAAGCGGGCAGTGAGCGCAACGCAATTAA
TGTAAGTTAGCTCACTCATTAGGCACCGGGATCTCGACCGATGCCCTTGAGAGCCTTCAACCCAGTCAGC
TCCTTCCGGTGGGCGCGGGGCATGACTATCGTCGCCGCACTTATGACTGTCTTCTTTATCATGCAACTCG
TAGGACAGGTGCCGGCAGCGCTCTGGGTCATTTTCGGCGAGGACCGCTTTCGCTGGAGCGCGACGATGAT
CGGCCTGTCGCTTGCGGTATTCGGAATCTTGCACGCCCTCGCTCAAGCCTTCGTCACTGGTCCCGCCACC
AAACGTTTCGGCGAGAAGCAGGCCATTATCGCCGGCATGGCGGCCCCACGGGTGCGCATGATCGTGCTCC
TGTCGTTGAGGACCCGGCTAGGCTGGCGGGGTTGCCTTACTGGTTAGCAGAATGAATCACCGATACGCGA
GCGAACGTGAAGCGACTGCTGCTGCAAAACGTCTGCGACCTGAGCAACAACATGAATGGTCTTCGGTTTC
CGTGTTTCGTAAAGTCTGGAAACGCGGAAGTCAGCGCCCTGCACCATTATGTTCCGGATCTGCATCGCAG
GATGCTGCTGGCTACCCTGTGGAACACCTACATCTGTATTAACGAAGCGCTGGCATTGACCCTGAGTGAT
TTTTCTCTGGTCCCGCCGCATCCATACCGCCAGTTGTTTACCCTCACAACGTTCCAGTAACCGGGCATGT
TCATCATCAGTAACCCGTATCGTGAGCATCCTCTCTCGTTTCATCGGTATCATTACCCCCATGAACAGAA
ATCCCCCTTACACGGAGGCATCAGTGACCAAACAGGAAAAAACCGCCCTTAACATGGCCCGCTTTATCAG
AAGCCAGACATTAACGCTTCTGGAGAAACTCAACGAGCTGGACGCGGATGAACAGGCAGACATCTGTGAA
TCGCTTCACGACCACGCTGATGAGCTTTACCGCAGCTGCCTCGCGCGTTTCGGTGATGACGGTGAAAACC
TCTGACACATGCAGCTCCCGGAGACGGTCACAGCTTGTCTGTAAGCGGATGCCGGGAGCAGACAAGCCCG
TCAGGGCGCGTCAGCGGGTGTTGGCGGGTGTCGGGGCGCAGCCATGACCCAGTCACGTAGCGATAGCGGA
GTGTATACTGGCTTAACTATGCGGCATCAGAGCAGATTGTACTGAGAGTGCACCATTGCGGTGTGAAATA
CCGCACAGATGCGTAAGGAGAAAATACCGCATCAGGCGCTCTTCCGCTTCCTCGCTCACTGACTCGCTGC
GCTCGGTCGTTCGGCTGCGGCGAGCGGTATCAGCTCACTCAAAGGCGGTAATACGGTTATCCACAGAATC
AGGGGATAACGCAGGAAAGAACATGTGAGCAAAAGGCCAGCAAAAGGCCAGGAACCGTAAAAAGGCCGCG
TTGCTGGCGTTTTTCCATAGGCTCCGCCCCCCTGACGAGCATCACAAAAATCGACGCTCAAGTCAGAGGT
GGCGAAACCCGACAGGACTATAAAGATACCAGGCGTTTCCCCCTGGAAGCTCCCTCGTGCGCTCTCCTGT
TCCGACCCTGCCGCTTACCGGATACCTGTCCGCCTTTCTCCCTTCGGGAAGCGTGGCGCTTTCTCATAGC
TCACGCTGTAGGTATCTCAGTTCGGTGTAGGTCGTTCGCTCCAAGCTGGGCTGTGTGCACGAACCCCCCG
TTCAGCCCGACCGCTGCGCCTTATCCGGTAACTATCGTCTTGAGTCCAACCCGGTAAGACACGACTTATC
GCCACTGGCAGCAGCCACTGGTAACAGGATTAGCAGAGCGAGGTATGTAGGCGGTGCTACAGAGTTCTTG
AAGTGGTGGCCTAACTACGGCTACACTAGAAGGACAGTATTTGGTATCTGCGCTCTGCTGAAGCCAGTTA
CCTTCGGAAAAAGAGTTGGTAGCTCTTGATCCGGCAAACAAACCACCGCTGGTAGCGGTGGTTTTTTTGT
TTGCAAGCAGCAGATTACGCGCAGAAAAAAAGGATCTCAAGAAGATCCTTTGATCTTTTCTACGGGGTCT
GACGCTCAGTGGAACGAAAACTCACGTTAAGGGATTTTGGTCATGAACAATAAAACTGTCTGCTTACATA
AACAGTAATACAAGGGGTGTTATGAGCCATATTCAACGGGAAACGTCTTGCTCTAGGCCGCGATTAAATT
CCAACATGGATGCTGATTTATATGGGTATAAATGGGCTCGCGATAATGTCGGGCAATCAGGTGCGACAAT
CTATCGATTGTATGGGAAGCCCGATGCGCCAGAGTTGTTTCTGAAACATGGCAAAGGTAGCGTTGCCAAT
GATGTTACAGATGAGATGGTCAGACTAAACTGGCTGACGGAATTTATGCCTCTTCCGACCATCAAGCATT
TTATCCGTACTCCTGATGATGCATGGTTACTCACCACTGCGATCCCCGGGAAAACAGCATTCCAGGTATT
AGAAGAATATCCTGATTCAGGTGAAAATATTGTTGATGCGCTGGCAGTGTTCCTGCGCCGGTTGCATTCG
ATTCCTGTTTGTAATTGTCCTTTTAACAGCGATCGCGTATTTCGTCTCGCTCAGGCGCAATCACGAATGA
ATAACGGTTTGGTTGATGCGAGTGATTTTGATGACGAGCGTAATGGCTGGCCTGTTGAACAAGTCTGGAA
AGAAATGCATAAACTTTTGCCATTCTCACCGGATTCAGTCGTCACTCATGGTGATTTCTCACTTGATAAC
CTTATTTTTGACGAGGGGAAATTAATAGGTTGTATTGATGTTGGACGAGTCGGAATCGCAGACCGATACC
AGGATCTTGCCATCCTATGGAACTGCCTCGGTGAGTTTTCTCCTTCATTACAGAAACGGCTTTTTCAAAA
ATATGGTATTGATAATCCTGATATGAATAAATTGCAGTTTCATTTGATGCTCGATGAGTTTTTCTAAGAA
TTAATTCATGAGCGGATACATATTTGAATGTATTTAGAAAAATAAACAAATAGGGGTTCCGCGCACATTT
CCCCGAAAAGTGCCACCTAAATTGTAAGCGTTAATATTTTGTTAAAATTCGCGTTAAATTTTTGTTAAAT
CAGCTCATTTTTTAACCAATAGGCCGAAATCGGCAAAATCCCTTATAAATCAAAAGAATAGACCGAGATA
GGGT
[37 nt withheld, positions 3645-3681]
AAAGAACGTGGACTCCAACGTCAAAGG
[49 nt withheld, positions 3709-3757]
T
[91 nt withheld, positions 3759-3849]
G
[124 nt withheld, positions 3851-3974]
CCCATTCGCCAATCCGGATATAGTTCCTCCTTTCAGCAAAAAACCCCTCAAGACCCGTTTAGAGGCCCCA
AGGGGTTATGCTAGTTATTGCTCAGCGGTGGCAGCAGCCAACTCAGCTTCCTTTCGGGCTTTGTTAGCAG
CCGGATCTCAGTGGTGGTGGTGGTGGTGACCCGACGCGGTTATTGGAAAGTAACACCTGAGCATTGTCTA
ACAACATCAAAAGGTGTAAATTCATCTTCTAATAAAGCACTACCCAATATGGTACGTCCATTCATACCAT
TTTGCAGTAATTCTTTTAATGAAGCACACATATCTAAAACGGCAATTCCAGTTTGAGCAGAAAGAGGTCC
TAGTATGTCAACATGGTCTTGTGTTAGAGGTTCATAATTGTACTTCATAGCCACAAGGTTAAAGTCATTA
AGAGTTGTGGTAAATCGATTGAGAAACCACCTGTCTCCATTTATAACAGCAGCGTACAACCAAGCTAAAA
CATTAACTGTAATAGTTGTGTCCGTACCAGCTGCTTGTGTTGTTTGCCTGTCAACAAAAGGTCCATAAAA
GTTACCTTCTAAGTCTGTGCCAGCATGAACTCCAGTTGGTAATTCCATATGGTGCATGTAACAAAAAGAG
ACACAGTCATAATCTATGTTAAAACCAACACTACCACATGAACCATTAAGGAATGAACCCTTAATAGTGA
AATTGGGCCTCATAGCACATTGGTAAACACCAGATGGTGAACCATTGTAACAAGCTAACACTGAAAAAGT
CTGTCCTGGTTGAATGCGAACAAACTTATACTTAGGTGTCTTAGGATTGGCTGTATCAACCTTAAGCTTA
AGTACACAATTTTGCATAGAATGTCCAATAACCCTGAGTTGAACATTACCAGCCTGTACCAAGAAATTAT
GATTAGACTTACGAATGAGTAAATCTTCATAATTAGGGTTAAGCATGTCTTCAGAGGTGCAGATCACATG
TCTTGGACAGTAAACTACGTCATCAAGCCAAAGACCGTTAAGTGTAGTTGTACCACAAGTTACTTGTACC
ATACAACCCTCAACTTTACCAGATGGGAATGCCATTTTTCTAAAACCACTCTGCAGCACGGCTGACATGG
CGCCCTGAAAATAAAGATTCTCAGTAGTGGGGATGTCGTAATCGCTCATGGGGTGATGGTGATGGTGATG
TTTCATGGTATATCTCCTTCTTAAAGTTAAACAAAATTATTTCTAGAGGGGAATTGTTATCCGCTCACAA
TTCCCCTATAGTGAGTCGTATTAATTTCGCGGGATCGAGATCTCGATCCTCTACGCCGGACGCATCGTGG
CCGGCATCACCGGCGCCACAGGTGCGGTTGCTGGCGCCTATATCGCCGACATCACCGATGGGGAAGATCG
GGCTCGCCACTTCGGGCTCATGAGCGCTTGTTTCGGCGTGGGTATGGTGGCAGGCCCCGTGGCCGGGGGA
CTGTTGGGCGCCATCTCCTTGCATGCACCATTCCTTGCGGCGGCGGTGCTCAACGGCCTCAACCTACTAC
TGGGCTGCTTCCTAATGCAGGAGTCGCATAAGGGAGAGCGTCGAGATCCCGGACACCATCGAATGGCGCA
AAACCTTTCGCGGTATGGCATGATAGCGCCCGGAAGAGAGTCAATTCAGGGTGGTGAATGTGAAACCAGT
AACGTTATACGATGTCGCAGAGTATGCCGGTGTCTCTTATCAGACCGTTTCCCGCGTGGTGAACCAGGCC
AGCCACGTTTCTGCGAAAACGCGGGAAAAAGTGGAAGCGGCGATGGCGGAGCTGAATTACATTCCCAACC
GCGTGGCACAACAACTGGCGGGCAAACAGTCGTTGCTGATTGGCGTTGCCACCTCCAGTCTGGCCCTGCA
CGCGCCGTCGCAAATTGTCGCGGCGATTAAATCTCGCGCCGATCAACTGGGTGCCAGCGTGGTGGTGTCG
ATGGTAGAACGAAGCGGCGTCGAAGCCTGTAAAGCGGCGGTGCACAATCTTCTCGCGCAACGCGTCAGTG
GGCTGATCATTAACTATCCGCTGGATGACCAGGATGCCATTGCTGTGGAAGCTGCCTGCACTAATGTTCC
GGCGTTATTTCTTGATGTCTCTGACCAGACACCCATCAACAGTATTATTTTCTCCCATGAAGACGGTACG
CGACTGGGCGTGGAGCATCTGGTCGCATTGGGTCACCAGCAAATCGCGCTGTTAGCGGGCCCATTAAGTT
CTGTCTCGGCGCGTCTGCGTCTGGCTGGCTGGCATAA
Features (pLannotate 1.2.2; 19 found; start..end, strand, type, name):
    488..509     +  protein_bind   CAP binding site: CAP binding activates transcription in the presence of cAMP. E. coli catabolite activator protein
    524..815     +  CDS            TcR (fragment): tetracycline efflux protein; tet; confers resistance to tetracycline
    887..1267    -  CDS            YPB1_ECOLX: Protein predicted: Swiss-Prot protein existence level 4. From Escherichia coli.
   1284..1475    +  CDS            rop: Rop protein, which maintains plasmids at low copy number; rop
   1577..1716    +  misc_feature   bom: basis of mobility region from pBR322
   1902..2490    -  rep_origin     ori: high-copy-number ColE1/pMB1/pBR322/pUC origin of replication
   2612..3427    +  CDS            KanR: aminoglycoside phosphotransferase; aph(3')-Ia; confers resistance to kanamycin in bacteria or G418 (Geneticin®) in eukaryotes
   3436..3493    -  promoter       AmpR promoter (fragment): bla
   3546..3974    -  rep_origin     f1 ori (sequence partly withheld): f1 bacteriophage origin of replication; arrow indicates direction of (+) strand synthesis
   4011..4058    -  terminator     T7 terminator: transcription terminator for bacteriophage T7 RNA polymerase
   4106..5089    -  CDS            R1A_SARS2 (fragment): Experimental evidence at protein level: Swiss-Prot protein existence level 1. [Non-structural protein 10]: Plays a pivotal role in viral transcription by stimulating both nsp14 3'-5' exoribonuclease and nsp16 2'-O-methyltransferase activities. Therefore plays an essential role in viral mRNAs cap methylation. From Severe acute respiratory syndrome coronavirus 2 (2019-nCoV) (SARS-CoV-2).
   5097..5117    -  CDS            capTEV™ (fragment): composite tag for in vivo biotinylation, TEV protease cleavage, and 6xHis tagging
   5146..5164    -  CDS            7xHis (fragment): 6xHis affinity tag
   5177..5199    -  RBS            RBS: efficient ribosome binding site from bacteriophage T7 gene 10 (Olins and Rangwala, 1989)
   5214..5238    -  protein_bind   lac operator: The lac repressor binds to the lac operator to inhibit transcription in E. coli. This inhibition can be relieved by adding lactose or isopropyl-β-D-thiogalactopyranoside (IPTG). lac repressor encoded by lacI
   5239..5257    -  promoter       T7 promoter: promoter for bacteriophage T7 RNA polymerase
   5279..5558    +  CDS            TcR (fragment): tetracycline efflux protein; tet; confers resistance to tetracycline
   5566..5643    +  promoter       lacI promoter: lacI
   5644..475     +  CDS            lacI (across the origin): lac repressor; lacI; The lac repressor binds to the lac operator to inhibit transcription in E. coli. This inhibition can be relieved by adding lactose or isopropyl-β-D-thiogalactopyranoside (IPTG).
