[The description below was written by a language model from this plasmid's Addgene catalogue record and pLannotate feature annotations shown in this document.]
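Description:
SARS-CoV-2 Mpro protease (A191T mutant) is a bacterial expression plasmid of about 6.25 kb, built on the pET28-LIC backbone by ligation-independent cloning. It is maintained in E. coli through a ColE1/pBR322-type origin accompanied by the rop gene and the bom mobility region, and is selected with kanamycin via an aminoglycoside phosphotransferase (KanR) gene. An f1 phage origin is also present, along with leftover fragments of a tetracycline resistance gene that are backbone remnants rather than functional markers.

The payload is the coding region for the SARS-CoV-2 main protease (Mpro, also called 3CLpro or 3C-like protease), which is excised from the ORF1ab replicase polyprotein. The annotation tool matched this roughly 1 kb insert to the viral replicase polyprotein 1a entry. The functional text it attached concerns nsp10 and is generic to that entry rather than a description of the insert. The catalogue records an A191T substitution, described as a mutation seen in clinical isolates. The feature table itself does not mark the mutation.

Expression is driven by a T7 promoter with an adjacent lac operator and the T7 gene 10 ribosome binding site, and terminated by the T7 terminator. The plasmid-borne lacI gene supplies repressor, so transcription is held off until induction with IPTG in a host that provides T7 RNA polymerase. Upstream of the protease sequence lie a polyhistidine tag and a short match to a TEV-cleavage tag element, consistent with an N-terminal His tag that can be removed by TEV protease after affinity purification.

The stated purpose is bacterial production of the mutant enzyme. The record does not specify downstream applications.
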