Addgene plasmid #204772: SARS-CoV-2 Mpro protease (A191T mutant - clinical mutant); aliases: 3CLpro, 3C-like
Purpose: Bacterial expression of Sars Cov 2 MPRO A191T mutant
Depositing lab: ASAP Discovery & Frank von Delft. Depositing organization: University of Oxford.
Backbone
  Vector backbone: pET28-LIC
  Vector type: Bacterial Expression
Growth in bacteria
  Bacterial resistance: Kanamycin, 50 μg/mL
  Growth temperature: 37°C
  Growth strain: DH5alpha
  Copy number: Unknown
Gene/Insert
  Gene/Insert name: Sars Cov 2 MPRO
  Species: Sars Cov 2
  Mutation: A191T
  Entrez Gene: ORF1ab (a.k.a. GU280_gp01)
  Cloning method: Ligation Independent Cloning
How to cite: SARS-CoV-2 Mpro protease (A191T mutant - clinical mutant); aliases: 3CLpro, 3C-like was a gift from ASAP Discovery & Frank von Delft (Addgene plasmid # 204772 ; http://n2t.net/addgene:204772 ; RRID:Addgene_204772)
